>Addgene plasmid #177806 | pCAG-nDsRedFL-miR124 | addgene full sequence | sequence record 354354 | Addgene NGS Result
TGCCACCTGGGTCGACATTGATTATTGACTAGTTATTAATAGTAATCAATTACGGGGTCATTAGTTCATA
GCCCATATATGGAGTTCCGCGTTACATAACTTACGGTAAATGGCCCGCCTGGCTGACCGCCCAACGACCC
CCGCCCATTGACGTCAATAATGACGTATGTTCCCATAGTAACGCCAATAGGGACTTTCCATTGACGTCAA
TGGGTGGAGTATTTACGGTAAACTGCCCACTTGGCAGTACATCAAGTGTATCATATGCCAAGTACGCCCC
CTATTGACGTCAATGACGGTAAATGGCCCGCCTGGCATTATGCCCAGTACATGACCTTATGGGACTTTCC
TACTTGGCAGTACATCTACGTATTAGTCATCGCTATTACCATGGTCGAGGTGAGCCCCACGTTCTGCTTC
ACTCTCCCCATCTCCCCCCCCTCCCCACCCCCAATTTTGTATTTATTTATTTTTTAATTATTTTGTGCAG
CGATGGGGGCGGGGGGGGGGGGGGGGCGMGGGGCGGGGSGGGGSGRGGSGGRGRGGKGSGGCGGCAGCCA
ATCAGAGCGGCGCGCTCCGAAAGTTTCCTTTTATGGCGAGGCGGCGGCGGCGGCGGCCCTATAAAAAGCG
AAGCGCGCGGCGGGCGGGAGTCGCTGCGCGCTGCCTTCGCCCCGTGCCCCGCTCCGCCGCCGCCTCGCGC
CGCCCGCCCCGGCTCTGACTGACCGCGTTACTCCCACAGGTGAGCGGGCGGGACGGCCCTTCTCCTCCGG
GCTGTAATTAGCGCTTGGTTTAATGACGGCTTGTTTCTTTTCTGTGGCTGCGTGAAAGCCTTGAGGGGCT
CCGGGAGGGCCCTTTGTGCGGGGGGAGCGGCTCGGGGGGTGCGTGCGTGTGTGTGTGCGTGGGGAGCGCC
GCGTGCGGCTCCGCGCTGCCCGGCGGCTGTGAGCGCTGCGGGCGCGGCGCGGGGCTTTGTGCGCTCCGCA
GTGTGCGCGAGGGGAGCGCGGCCGGGGGCGGTGCCCCGCGGTGCGGGGGGGGCTGCGAGGGGAACAAAGG
CTGCGTGCGGGGTGTGTGCGTGGGGGGGTGAGCAGGGGGTGTGGGCGCGTCGGTCGGGCTGCAACCCCCC
CTGCACCCCCCTCCCCGAGTTGCTGAGCACGGCCCGGCTTCGGGTGCGGGGCTCCGTACGGGGCGTGGCG
CGGGGCTCGCCGTGCCGGGCGGGGGGTGGCGGCAGGTGGGGGTGCCGGGCGGGGCGGGGCCGCCTCGGGC
CGGGGAGGGCTCGGGGGAGGGGCGCGGCGGCCCCCGGAGCGCCGGCGGCTGTCGAGGCGCGGCGAGCCGC
AGCCATTGCCTTTTATGGTAATCGTGCGAGAGGGCGCAGGGACTTCCTTTGTCCCAAATCTGTGCGGAGC
CGAAATCTGGGAGGCGCCGCCGCACCCCCTCTAGCGGGCGCGGGGCGAAGCGGTGCGGCGCCGGCAGGAA
GGAAATGGGCGGGGAGGGCCTTCGTGCGTCGCCGCGCCGCCGTCCCCTTCTCCCTCTCCAGCCTCGGGGC
TGTCCGCGGGGGGACGGCTGCCTTCGGGGGGGACGGGGCAGGGCGGGGTTCGGCTTCTGGCGTGTGACCG
GCGGCTCTAGAGCCTCTGCTAACCATGTTCATGCCTTCTTCTTTTTCCTACAGCTCCTGGGCAACGTGCT
GGTTATTGTGCTGTCTCATCATTTTGGCAAAGAATTCACCCGGGAAGCCACCATGGCTCCAAAGAAGAAG
CGTAAGGTACGGTACGCCTCCTCCGAGAACGTCATCACCGAGTTCATGCGCTTCAAGGTGCGCATGGAGG
GCACCGTGAACGGCCACGAGTTCGAGATCGAGGGCGAGGGCGAGGGCCGCCCCTACGAGGGCCACAACAC
CGTGAAGCTGAAGGTGACCAAGGGCGGCCCCCTGCCCTTCGCCTGGGACATCCTGTCCCCCCAGTTCCAG
TACGGCTCCAAGGTGTACGTGAAGCACCCCGCCGACATCCCCGACTACAAGAAGCTGTCCTTCCCCGAGG
GCTTCAAGTGGGAGCGCGTGATGAACTTCGAGGACGGCGGCGTGGCGACCGTGACCCAGGACTCCTCCCT
GCAGGACGGCTGCTTCATCTACAAGGTGAAGTTCATCGGCGTGAACTTCCCCTCCGACGGCCCCGTGATG
CAGAAGAAAACTATGGGCTGGGAGGCCTCCACCGAGCGCCTGTACCCCCGCGACGGCGTGCTGAAGGGCG
AGACCCACAAGGCCCTGAAGCTGAAGGACGGCGGCCACTACCTGGTGGAGTTCAAGTCCATCTACATGGC
CAAGAAGCCCGTGCAGGTGAGTACTCCCTCTCAAAAGCGGGCATGACTTCTGCGCTAAGATTGTCAGTTT
CCAAAAACGAGGAGGATTTGATATTCACCTGGCCCGCGGTGATGCCTTTGAGGGATCTAGTAGGTGGGAG
TACTGCTCAGAGCTACAACTCTAGGAGTAGGGACTCCAAGCCTAGAGCTCCAAGAGAGGGTGAAGGGCAG
GGAGAAAATTATAGTAATAGTTGCAATGAGTCACTTGCTTCTAGATCAAGATCAGAGACTCTGCTCTCCG
TGTTCACAGCGGACCTTGATTTAATGTCATACAATTAAGGCACGCGGTGAATGCCAAGAGCGGAGCCTAC
AGCTGCACTTGAAGGACATCCGAGAGAAGTTAGGAAGGGTGGGGAGAAACAATTCTAGAATGAACCCATC
CTGTGCGACACGATCGTGGCCGCGTCCATCTGGTCAGAAAAGACAATCTTTTTGTTGTCAACGTTGAGGT
GTGACAGGCTTGAGAGCTGGCCATACACTTGAGTGACAATGACATCCACTTTGCCTTTCTCTCCACAGCT
GCCCGGCTACTACTACGTGGACGCCAAGCTGGACATCACCTCCCACAACGAGGACTACACCATCGTGGAG
CAGTACGAGCGCACCGAGGGCCGCCACCACCTGTTCCTGGGTACCGACTATAAGGACCACGACGGAGACT
ACAAGGATCATGATATTGATTACAAAGACGATGACGATAAGTAACTCGAGTGTAGATCTTTTTCCCTCTG
CCAAAAATTATGGGGACATCATGAAGCCCCTTGAGCATCTGACTTCTGGCTAATAAAGGAAATTTATTTT
CATTGCAATAGTGTGTTGGAATTTTTTGTGTCTCTCACTCGGAAGGACATATGGGAGGGCAAATCATTTA
AAACATCAGAATGAGTATTTGGTTTAGAGTTTGGCAACATATGCCCATATGCTGGCTGCCATGAACAAAG
GTTGGCTATAAAGAGGTCATCAGTATATGAAACAGCCCCCTGCTGTCCATTCCTTATTCCATAGAAAAGC
CTTGACTTGAGGTTAGATTTTTTTTATATTTTGTTTTGTGTTATTTTTTTCTTTAACATCCCTAAAATTT
TCCTTACATGTTTTACTAGCCAGATTTTTCCTCCTCTCCTGACTACTCCCAGTCATAGCTGTCCCTCTTC
TCTTATGGAGATCCCTCGACCTGCAGCCCAAGCTTGGCGTAATCATGGTCATAGCTGTTTCCTGTGTGAA
ATTGTTATCCGCTCACAATTCCACACAACATACGAGCCGGAAGCATAAAGTGTAAAGCCTGGGGTGCCTA
ATGAGTGAGCTAACTCACATTAATTGCGTTGCGCTCACTGCCCGCTTTCCAGTCGGGAAACCTGTCGTGC
CAGCGGATCCGCATCTCAATTAGTCAGCAACCATAGTCCCGCCCCTAACTCCGCCCATCCCGCCCCTAAC
TCCGCCCAGTTCCGCCCATTCTCCGCCCCATGGCTGACTAATTTTTTTTATTTATGCAGAGGCCGAGGCC
GCCTCGGCCTCTGAGCTATTCCAGAAGTAGTGAGGAGGCTTTTTTGGAGGCCTAGGCTTTTGCAAAAAGC
TAACTTGTTTATTGCAGCTTATAATGGTTACAAATAAAGCAATAGCATCACAAATTTCACAAATAAAGCA
TTTTTTTCACTGCATTCTAGTTGTGGTTTGTCCAAACTCATCAATGTATCTTATCATGTCTGGATCCGCT
GCATTAATGAATCGGCCAACGCGCGGGGAGAGGCGGTTTGCGTATTGGGCGCTCTTCCGCTTCCTCGCTC
ACTGACTCGCTGCGCTCGGTCGTTCGGCTGCGGCGAGCGGTATCAGCTCACTCAAAGGCGGTAATACGGT
TATCCACAGAATCAGGGGATAACGCAGGAAAGAACATGTGAGCAAAAGGCCAGCAAAAGGCCAGGAACCG
TAAAAAGGCCGCGTTGCTGGCGTTTTTCCATAGGCTCCGCCCCCCTGACGAGCATCACAAAAATCGACGC
TCAAGTCAGAGGTGGCGAAACCCGACAGGACTATAAAGATACCAGGCGTTTCCCCCTGGAAGCTCCCTCG
TGCGCTCTCCTGTTCCGACCCTGCCGCTTACCGGATACCTGTCCGCCTTTCTCCCTTCGGGAAGCGTGGC
GCTTTCTCATAGCTCACGCTGTAGGTATCTCAGTTCGGTGTAGGTCGTTCGCTCCAAGCTGGGCTGTGTG
CACGAACCCCCCGTTCAGCCCGACCGCTGCGCCTTATCCGGTAACTATCGTCTTGAGTCCAACCCGGTAA
GACACGACTTATCGCCACTGGCAGCAGCCACTGGTAACAGGATTAGCAGAGCGAGGTATGTAGGCGGTGC
TACAGAGTTCTTGAAGTGGTGGCCTAACTACGGCTACACTAGAAGAACAGTATTTGGTATCTGCGCTCTG
CTGAAGCCAGTTACCTTCGGAAAAAGAGTTGGTAGCTCTTGATCCGGCAAACAAACCACCGCTGGTAGCG
GTGGTTTTTTTGTTTGCAAGCAGCAGATTACGCGCAGAAAAAAAGGATCTCAAGAAGATCCTTTGATCTT
TTCTACGGGGTCTGACGCTCAGTGGAACGAAAACTCACGTTAAGGGATTTTGGTCATGAGATTATCAAAA
AGGATCTTCACCTAGATCCTTTTAAATTAAAAATGAAGTTTTAAATCAATCTAAAGTATATATGAGTAAA
CTTGGTCTGACAGTTACCAATGCTTAATCAGTGAGGCACCTATCTCAGCGATCTGTCTATTTCGTTCATC
CATAGTTGCCTGACTCCCCGTCGTGTAGATAACTACGATACGGGAGGGCTTACCATCTGGCCCCAGTGCT
GCAATGATACCGCGAGACCCACGCTCACCGGCTCCAGATTTATCAGCAATAAACCAGCCAGCCGGAAGGG
CCGAGCGCAGAAGTGGTCCTGCAACTTTATCCGCCTCCATCCAGTCTATTAATTGTTGCCGGGAAGCTAG
AGTAAGTAGTTCGCCAGTTAATAGTTTGCGCAACGTTGTTGCCATTGCTACAGGCATCGTGGTGTCACGC
TCGTCGTTTGGTATGGCTTCATTCAGCTCCGGTTCCCAACGATCAAGGCGAGTTACATGATCCCCCATGT
TGTGCAAAAAAGCGGTTAGCTCCTTCGGTCCTCCGATCGTTGTCAGAAGTAAGTTGGCCGCAGTGTTATC
ACTCATGGTTATGGCAGCACTGCATAATTCTCTTACTGTCATGCCATCCGTAAGATGCTTTTCTGTGACT
GGTGAGTACTCAACCAAGTCATTCTGAGAATAGTGTATGCGGCGACCGAGTTGCTCTTGCCCGGCGTCAA
TACGGGATAATACCGCGCCACATAGCAGAACTTTAAAAGTGCTCATCATTGGAAAACGTTCTTCGGGGCG
AAAACTCTCAAGGATCTTACCGCTGTTGAGATCCAGTTCGATGTAACCCACTCGTGCACCCAACTGATCT
TCAGCATCTTTTACTTTCACCAGCGTTTCTGGGTGAGCAAAAACAGGAAGGCAAAATGCCGCAAAAAAGG
GAATAAGGGCGACACGGAAATGTTGAATACTCATACTCTTCCTTTTTCAATATTATTGAAGCATTTATCA
GGGTTATTGTCTCATGAGCGGATACATATTTGAATGTATTTAGAAAAATAAACAAATAGGGGTTCCGCGC
ACATTTCCCCGAAAAG
Features (pLannotate 1.2.2; 20 found; start..end, strand, type, name):
     14..393     +  enhancer       CMV enhancer: human cytomegalovirus immediate early enhancer
    647..1663    +  intron         chimeric intron: chimera between introns from chicken β-actin and rabbit β-globin
   1667..1747    +  CDS            HBB (fragment): HBB_COLGU - Experimental evidence at transcript level: Swiss-Prot protein existence level 2. Involved in oxygen transport from the lung to the various peripheral tissues. From Colobus guereza (Mantled guereza) (Eastern black-and-white colobus monkey).
   1766..2326    +  CDS            DsRed2 (fragment): DsRed2 is a basic (constitutively fluorescent) red fluorescent protein published in 2006, derived from Discosoma sp..
   2327..2434    +  intron         chimeric intron (fragment): chimera between introns from adenovirus and immunoglobulin heavy chain genes
   2577..2656    +  ncRNA          mir-124: Accession: RF00239 - mir-124 microRNA precursor family
   2746..2868    +  intron         chimeric intron (fragment): chimera between introns from adenovirus and immunoglobulin heavy chain genes
   2866..2994    +  CDS            dTomato (fragment): dTomato is a basic (constitutively fluorescent) orange fluorescent protein published in 2004, derived from Discosoma sp.. It is reported to be a somewhat slowly-maturing dimer with low acid sensitivity.
   3132..3187    +  polyA_signal   β-globin poly(A) signal: rabbit β-globin polyadenylation signal (Gil and Proudfoot, 1987)
   3572..3588    -  protein_bind   lac operator: The lac repressor binds to the lac operator to inhibit transcription in E. coli. This inhibition can be relieved by adding lactose or isopropyl-β-D-thiogalactopyranoside (IPTG). lac repressor encoded by lacI
   3596..3626    -  promoter       lac promoter: promoter for the E. coli lac operon
   3641..3662    -  protein_bind   CAP binding site: CAP binding activates transcription in the presence of cAMP. E. coli catabolite activator protein
   3675..3714    -  CDS            lacI (fragment): lac repressor; lacI; The lac repressor binds to the lac operator to inhibit transcription in E. coli. This inhibition can be relieved by adding lactose or isopropyl-β-D-thiogalactopyranoside (IPTG).
   3721..3743    +  promoter       SV40 promoter (fragment): SV40 enhancer and early promoter
   3767..3902    +  rep_origin     SV40 ori: SV40 origin of replication
   3922..4056    +  polyA_signal   SV40 poly(A) signal: SV40 polyadenylation signal
   4058..4112    -  CDS            lacI (fragment): lac repressor; lacI; The lac repressor binds to the lac operator to inhibit transcription in E. coli. This inhibition can be relieved by adding lactose or isopropyl-β-D-thiogalactopyranoside (IPTG).
   4295..4883    -  rep_origin     ori: high-copy-number ColE1/pMB1/pBR322/pUC origin of replication
   5054..5914    -  CDS            AmpR: β-lactamase; bla; confers resistance to ampicillin, carbenicillin, and related antibiotics
   5915..6019    -  promoter       AmpR promoter: bla
