[The description below was written by a language model from this plasmid's Addgene catalogue record and pLannotate feature annotations shown in this document.]
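Description:
pCAG-nDsRedFL-miR124 is a mammalian expression plasmid of about 6 kb built on the pCAGGS backbone. It co-expresses mouse miR-124 with a red fluorescent reporter from a single transcript. In E. coli it is propagated as a high-copy plasmid through a ColE1/pUC-type origin and selected with ampicillin through the β-lactamase gene and its own promoter. The backbone also carries remnants of the lac promoter/operator region, short lacI fragments, and an SV40 origin with an adjacent SV40 poly(A) signal. The SV40 origin can support episomal replication in cells that supply large T antigen.

Expression is driven by the CAG arrangement, annotated here as the CMV immediate-early enhancer followed by the chicken β-actin/rabbit β-globin chimeric intron, and the transcript ends at the rabbit β-globin polyadenylation signal. The reporter reading frame is annotated in two pieces, a large DsRed2-like fragment and a shorter C-terminal fragment matched to dTomato. These are separated by an adenovirus/immunoglobulin chimeric intron that is itself split around the mir-124 precursor. This agrees with the catalogue statement that pre-miR-124 was inserted at the EcoRV site of the parental pCAG-nDsRedFL-intron. In this layout, splicing should remove the intron and restore the DsRed coding sequence, while the excised intron supplies the hairpin for microRNA processing, so red fluorescence marks the cells expressing the miRNA. The "n" in the name may indicate a nuclear-targeted reporter, but the record does not state this and no localization signal is annotated. The associated study used overexpression of neural miRNAs to examine the choice between neuronal and Müller glial fate in the developing mouse retina in vivo.
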