Addgene plasmid #177806: pCAG-nDsRedFL-miR124
Purpose: The pre-miR-124 sequence has been inserted into the EcoRV of pCAG-nDsRedFL-intron.
Depositing lab: Rikako Sanuki. Depositing organization: Kyoto Institute of Technology. Publication: Overexpression of neural miRNAs miR-9/9* and miR-124 suppresses differentiation to Muller glia and promotes differentiation to neurons in mouse retina in vivo. Suzuki F, Okuno M, Tanaka T, Sanuki R. Genes Cells. 2020 Nov;25(11):741-752. doi: 10.1111/gtc.12809. Epub 2020 Oct 21. PubMed 32979863.
Backbone
  Vector backbone: pCAGGS
  Vector type: Mammalian Expression
Growth in bacteria
  Bacterial resistance: Ampicillin, 100 μg/mL
  Growth temperature: 37°C
  Growth strain: DH5alpha
  Copy number: High Copy
Gene/Insert
  Gene/Insert name: miR-124
  Species: M. musculus (mouse)
Terms and licenses: Academic/Nonprofit Terms; Industry Terms: Not Available to Industry
How to cite: pCAG-nDsRedFL-miR124 was a gift from Rikako Sanuki (Addgene plasmid # 177806 ; http://n2t.net/addgene:177806 ; RRID:Addgene_177806)
